Addgene plasmid #152340: pGBW-m4133568
Purpose: Mammalian expression plasmid for SARS-CoV-2 3C-like proteinase
Depositing lab: Ginkgo Bioworks & Benjie Chen.
Backbone
  Vector backbone: pTwist_CMV_Hygro_6
  Backbone size w/o insert (bp): 6525
  Vector type: Mammalian Expression
  Selectable markers: Hygromycin
Growth in bacteria
  Bacterial resistance: Ampicillin, 100 μg/mL
  Growth temperature: 37°C
  Growth strain: DH5alpha
  Copy number: High Copy
Gene/Insert
  Gene/Insert name: SARS-CoV-2 3C-like proteinase (alt name: nsp5)
  Species: Severe acute respiratory syndrome coronavirus 2
  Insert size (bp): 917
  Mutation: codon optimized
  Entrez Gene: ORF1ab (a.k.a. GU280_gp01)
  Promoter: CMV
  Tag / fusion protein: Cleavable TEV;V5 (C terminal on backbone)
  Cloning method: Unknown
Resource information
  A portion of this plasmid was derived from a plasmid made by: GinkgoBioworks
Depositor comments: NCBI reference sequence: YP_009725301.1
How to cite: pGBW-m4133568 was a gift from Ginkgo Bioworks & Benjie Chen (Addgene plasmid # 152340 ; http://n2t.net/addgene:152340 ; RRID:Addgene_152340)
