[The description below was written by a language model from this plasmid's Addgene catalogue record and pLannotate feature annotations shown in this document.]
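Description:
pGBW-m4133568 is a mammalian expression plasmid built on the pTwist_CMV_Hygro_6 backbone that carries a codon-optimized coding sequence for the SARS-CoV-2 3C-like proteinase (nsp5, the main protease cleaved out of the ORF1ab polyprotein). It is propagated in E. coli as a high-copy plasmid through a ColE1/pUC-type origin and selected with ampicillin via a full-length β-lactamase gene. A separate cassette, in which the human ubiquitin C promoter drives hygromycin B phosphotransferase followed by a synthetic poly(A) signal, allows hygromycin selection of transfected mammalian cells.

The protease open reading frame sits downstream of the human cytomegalovirus immediate early enhancer and promoter and is followed by an SV40 polyadenylation signal. The automated annotation labels this CDS as a fragment of the SARS-CoV-2 replicase polyprotein 1a. The accompanying text about nsp10 function is generic to that polyprotein entry rather than specific to this insert, which the catalogue identifies as nsp5. According to the record, the backbone supplies a C-terminal V5 epitope tag preceded by a TEV protease cleavage site, so the expressed protein can be detected or captured through V5 and the tag removed afterwards. These tag elements are not called out individually in the feature table, although the annotated CDS is slightly longer than the stated insert.

The backbone also contains bacterial transcription terminators (T7 and rrnG), additional synthetic poly(A) signals and short 5' and 3' β-globin insulator elements flanking the functional units, which serve to limit read-through and interference between cassettes. The construct is suited to transient or hygromycin-selected expression of tagged 3C-like proteinase in mammalian cells.
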