Features (pLannotate 1.2.2; 20 found; start..end, strand, type, name):
      1..304     +  enhancer       CMV enhancer: human cytomegalovirus immediate early enhancer
    377..394     -  promoter       CMV promoter (fragment): human cytomegalovirus (CMV) immediate early promoter
    457..508     +  promoter       CMVd2 promoter: truncated human cytomegalovirus (CMV) immediate early promoter that yields moderately reduced expression relative to the full-length promoter
    562..1503    +  CDS            R1A_SARS2 (fragment) (sequence partly withheld): Experimental evidence at protein level: Swiss-Prot protein existence level 1. [Non-structural protein 10]: Plays a pivotal role in viral transcription by stimulating both nsp14 3'-5' exoribonuclease and nsp16 2'-O-methyltransferase activities. Therefore plays an essential role in viral mRNAs cap methylation. From Severe acute respiratory syndrome coronavirus 2 (2019-nCoV) (SARS-CoV-2).
   1635..1756    -  polyA_signal   SV40 poly(A) signal: SV40 polyadenylation signal
   1779..1848    -  CDS            large T antigen (fragment): large T antigen from SV40 (simian virus 40)
   1871..1917    +  terminator     T7 terminator: transcription terminator for bacteriophage T7 RNA polymerase
   1947..2083    +  terminator     rrnG terminator: transcription terminator from the E. coli ribosomal RNA rrnG operon (Albrechtsen et al., 1991)
   2128..2199    +  misc_feature   3' β-globin insulator: insulator downstream of the human β-globin locus (Farrell et al., 2002)
   2425..3013    -  rep_origin     ori: high-copy-number ColE1/pMB1/pBR322/pUC origin of replication
   3185..3249    -  CDS            bla(M) (fragment): β-lactamase lacking the signal sequence; bla(M); allows cytosolic expression of β-lactamase
   3513..4722    +  promoter       UbC promoter: human ubiquitin C promoter
   4732..5753    +  CDS            HygR (fragment): hygromycin B phosphotransferase confers resistance to hygromycin
   5781..5829    +  polyA_signal   poly(A) signal: synthetic polyadenylation signal
   6095..6955    +  CDS            AmpR: β-lactamase; bla; confers resistance to ampicillin, carbenicillin, and related antibiotics
   6968..7104    +  terminator     rrnG terminator: transcription terminator from the E. coli ribosomal RNA rrnG operon (Albrechtsen et al., 1991)
   7256..7327    +  misc_feature   5' β-globin insulator: insulator upstream of the human β-globin locus (Farrell et al., 2002)
   7332..7378    -  terminator     T7 terminator: transcription terminator for bacteriophage T7 RNA polymerase
   7396..7444    -  polyA_signal   poly(A) signal: synthetic polyadenylation signal
   7475..7524    +  enhancer       CMV enhancer (fragment): human cytomegalovirus immediate early enhancer
>Addgene plasmid #152340 | pGBW-m4133568 | addgene full sequence | sequence record 420347 | Addgene NGS Result
CGTTACATAACTTACGGTAAATGGCCCGCCTGGCTGACCGCCCAACGACCCCCGCCCATTGACGTCAATA
ATGACGTATGTTCCCATAGTAACGCCAATAGGGACTTTCCATTGACGTCAATGGGTGGAGTATTTACGGT
AAACTGCCCACTTGGCAGTACATCAAGTGTATCATATGCCAAGTACGCCCCCTATTGACGTCAATGACGG
TAAATGGCCCGCCTGGCATTATGCCCAGTACATGACCTTATGGGACTTTCCTACTTGGCAGTACATCTAC
GTATTAGTCATCGCTATTACCATGCTGATGCGGTTTTGGCAGTACATCAATGGGCGTGGATAGCGGTTTG
ACTCACGGGGATTTCCAAGTCTCCACCCCATTGACGTCAATGGGAGTTTGTTTTGGCACCAAAATCAACG
GGACTTTCCAAAATGTCGTAACAACTCCGCCCCATTGACGCAAATGGGCGGTAGGCGTGTACGGTGGGAG
GTCTATATAAGCAGAGCTGGTTTAGTGAACCGTCAGATCAGATCTTTGTCGATCCTACCATCCACTCGAC
ACACCCGCCAGCGGCCGCCACCATG
[918 nt withheld, positions 586-1503]
GAAAACCTTTACTTTCAGTCGGGGAAACCTATACCCAATCCACTTCTCGGCTTAGATTCTACCTAAGGAT
CCGCAGGCCTCTGCTAGCTTGACTGACTGAGATACAGCGTACCTTCAGCTCACAGACATGATAAGATACA
TTGATGAGTTTGGACAAACCACAACTAGAATGCAGTGAAAAAAATGCTTTATTTGTGAAATTTGTGATGC
TATTGCTTTATTTGTAACCATTATAAGCTGCAATAAACAAGTTAACAACAACAATTGCATTCATTTTATG
TTTCAGGTTCAGGGGGAGGTGTGGGAGGTTTTTTAAAGCAAGTAAAACCTCTACAAATGTGGTATTGGCC
CATCTCTATCGGTATCGTAGCATAACCCCTTGGGGCCTCTAAACGGGTCTTGAGGGGTTTTTTGTGCCCC
TCGGGCCGGATTGCTATCTACCGGCATTGGCGCAGAAAAAAATGCCTGATGCGACGCTGCGCGTCTTATA
CTCCCACATATGCCAGATTCAGCAACGGATACGGCTTCCCCAACTTGCCCACTTCCATACGTGTCCTCCT
TACCAGAAATTTATCCTTAAGGTCGTCAGCTATCCTGCAGGCGATCTCTCGATTTCGATCAAGACATTCC
TTTAATGGTCTTTTCTGGACACCACTAGGGGTCAGAAGTAGTTCATCAAACTTTCTTCCCTCCCTAATCT
CATTGGTTACCTTGGGCTATCGAAACTTAATTAACCAGTCAAGTCAGCTACTTGGCGAGATCGACTTGTC
TGGGTTTCGACTACGCTCAGAATTGCGTCAGTCAAGTTCGATCTGGTCCTTGCTATTGCACCCGTTCTCC
GATTACGAGTTTCATTTAAATCATGTGAGCAAAAGGCCAGCAAAAGGCCAGGAACCGTAAAAAGGCCGCG
TTGCTGGCGTTTTTCCATAGGCTCCGCCCCCCTGACGAGCATCACAAAAATCGACGCTCAAGTCAGAGGT
GGCGAAACCCGACAGGACTATAAAGATACCAGGCGTTTCCCCCTGGAAGCTCCCTCGTGCGCTCTCCTGT
TCCGACCCTGCCGCTTACCGGATACCTGTCCGCCTTTCTCCCTTCGGGAAGCGTGGCGCTTTCTCATAGC
TCACGCTGTAGGTATCTCAGTTCGGTGTAGGTCGTTCGCTCCAAGCTGGGCTGTGTGCACGAACCCCCCG
TTCAGCCCGACCGCTGCGCCTTATCCGGTAACTATCGTCTTGAGTCCAACCCGGTAAGACACGACTTATC
GCCACTGGCAGCAGCCACTGGTAACAGGATTAGCAGAGCGAGGTATGTAGGCGGTGCTACAGAGTTCTTG
AAGTGGTGGCCTAACTACGGCTACACTAGAAGAACAGTATTTGGTATCTGCGCTCTGCTGAAGCCAGTTA
CCTTCGGAAAAAGAGTTGGTAGCTCTTGATCCGGCAAACAAACCACCGCTGGTAGCGGTGGTTTTTTTGT
TTGCAAGCAGCAGATTACGCGCAGAAAAAAAGGATCTCAAGAAGATCCTTTGATCTTTTCTACGGGGTCT
GACGCTCAGTGGAACGAAAACTCACGTTAAGGGATTTTGGTCATGAGATTATCAAAAAGGATCTTCACCT
AGATCCTTTTAAATTAAAAATGAAGTTTTAAATCAATCTAAAGTATATATGAGTAAACTTGGTCTGACAG
TTACCAATGCTTAATCAGTGAGGCACCTATCTCAGCGATCTGTCTATTTCGTTCATCCATAGTTGCATTT
AAATTTCCGAACTCTCCAAGGCCCTCGTCGGAAAATCTTCAAACCTTTCGTCCGATCCATCTTGCAGGCT
ACCTCTCGAACGAACTATCGCAAGTCTCTTGGCCGGCCTTGCGCCTTGGCTATTGCTTGGCAGCGCCTAT
CGCCAGGTATTACTCCAATCCCGAATATCCGAGATCGGGATCACCCGAGAGAAGTTCAACCTACATCCTC
AATCCCGATCTATCCGAGATCCGAGGAATATCGAAATCGGGGCGCGCCTGGCCTCCGCGCCGGGTTTTGG
CGCCTCCCGCGGGCGCCCCCCTCGTCACGGCGAGCGCTGCCACGTCAGACGAAGGGCGCAGGAGCGTCCT
GATCCTTCCGCCCGGACGCTCAGGACAGCGGCCCGCTGCTCATAAGACTCGGCCTTAGAACCCCAGTATC
AGCAGAAGGACATTTTAGGACGGGACTTGGGTGACTCTAGGGCACTGGTTTTCTTTCCAGAGAGCGGAAC
AGGCGAGGAAAAGTAGTCCCTTCTCGGCGATTCTGCGGAGGGATCTCCGTGGGGCGGTGAACGCCGATGA
TTATATAAGGACGCGCCGGGTGTGGCACAGCTAGTTCCGTCGCAGCCGGGATTTGGGTCGCGGTTCTTGT
TTGTGGATCGCTGTGATCGTCACTTGGTGAGTAGCGGGCTGCTGGGCTGGCCGGGGCTTTCGTGGCCGCC
GGGCCGCTCGGTGGGACGGAAGCGTGTGGAGAGACCGCCAAGGGCTGTAGTCTGGGTCCGCGAGCAAGGT
TGCCCTGAACTGGGGGTTGGGGGGAGCGCAGCAAAATGGCGGCTGTTCCCGAGTCTTGAATGGAAGACGC
TTGTGAGGCGGGCTGTGAGGTCGTTGAAACAAGGTGGGGGGCATGGTGGGCGGCAAGAACCCAAGGTCTT
GAGCCCTTCGCTAATGCGGGAAAGCTCTTATTCGGGTGAGATGGGCTGGGCACCATCTGGGGACCCTGAC
GTGAAGTTTGTCACTGACTGGAGAACTCGGTTTGTCGTCTGTTGCGGGGGCGGCAGTTATGGCGGTGCCG
TTGGGCAGTGCACCCGTACCTTTGGGAGCGCGCGCCCTCGTCGTGTCGTGACGTCACCCGTTCTGTTGGC
TTATAATGCAGGGTGGGGCCACCTGCCGGTAGGTGTGCGGTAGGCTTTTCTCCGTCGCAGGACGCAGGGT
TCGGGCCTAGGGTAGGCTCTCCTGAATCGACAGGCGCCGGACCTCTGGTGAGGGGAGGGATAAGTGAGGC
GTCAGTTTCTTTGGTCGGTTTTATGTACCTATCTTCTTAAGTAGCTGAAGCTCCGGTTTTGAACTATGCG
CTCGGGGTTGGCGAGTGTGTTTTGTGAAGTTTTTTAGGCACCTTTTGAAATGTAATCATTTGGGTCAATA
TGTAATTTTCAGTGTTAGACTTGTAAATTGTCCGCTAAATTCTGGCCGTTTTTGGCTTTTTTGTTAGACA
ACATGGGTAAAAAGCCTGAACTCACCGCGACGTCTGTCGAGAAGTTTCTGATCGAAAAGTTCGACAGCGT
CTCCGACCTGATGCAGCTCTCGGAGGGCGAAGAATCTCGTGCTTTCAGCTTCGATGTAGGAGGGCGTGGA
TATGTCCTGCGGGTAAATAGCTGCGCCGATGGTTTCTACAAAGATCGTTATGTTTATCGGCACTTTGCAT
CCGCCGCGCTCCCGATTCCGGAAGTGCTTGACATTGGGGAGTTCAGCGAGAGCCTGACCTATTGCATCTC
CCGCCGTGCACAGGGTGTCACGTTGCAAGACCTGCCTGAAACCGAACTGCCCGCTGTTCTGCAGCCGGTC
GCGGAGGCAATGGATGCCATCGCTGCCGCCGATCTTAGCCAGACGAGCGGGTTCGGCCCATTCGGACCGC
AAGGAATCGGTCAATACACTACATGGCGTGATTTCATATGCGCGATTGCTGATCCCCATGTGTATCACTG
GCAAACTGTGATGGACGACACCGTCAGTGCGTCCGTCGCGCAGGCTCTCGATGAGCTGATGCTTTGGGCC
GAGGACTGCCCCGAAGTCCGGCACCTCGTGCACGCGGATTTCGGCTCCAACAATGTCCTGACGGACAATG
GCCGCATAACAGCGGTCATTGACTGGAGCGAGGCGATGTTCGGGGATTCCCAATACGAGGTCGCCAACAT
CTTCTTCTGGAGGCCGTGGTTGGCTTGTATGGAGCAGCAGACGCGCTACTTCGAGCGGAGGCATCCGGAG
CTTGCAGGATCGCCCCGGCTCCGGGCGTATATGCTCCGCATTGGTCTTGACCAACTCTATCAGAGCTTGG
TTGACGGCAATTTCGATGATGCAGCTTGGGCGCAGGGTCGATGCGACGCAATCGTCCGATCCGGAGCCGG
GACTGTCGGGCGTACACAAATCGCCCGCAGAAGCGCCGCCGTCTGGACCGATGGCTGTGTAGAAGTACTC
GCCGATAGTGGAAACCGACGCCCCAGCACTCGTCCGAGGGCAAAGGAATAAGCTAGTATGTAAGCCTAGT
CTTAGATAATAAAATCGCTATCCATCGAAGATGGATGTGTGTTGGTTTTTTGTGTGTGTAACGCTAGGCG
CGCCTGGTGTACCGAGAACGATCCTCTCAGTGCGAGTCTCGACGATCCATATCGTTGCTTGGCAGTCAGC
CAGTCGGAATCCAGCTTGGGACCCAGGAAGTCCAATCGTCAGATATTGTACTCAAGCCTGGTCACGGCAG
CGTACCGATCTGTTTAAACCTAGATATTGATAGTCTGATCGGTCAACGTATAATCGAGTCCTAGCTTTTG
CAAACATCTATCAAGAGACAGGATCAGCAGGAGGCTTTCGCATGAGTATTCAACATTTCCGTGTCGCCCT
TATTCCCTTTTTTGCGGCATTTTGCCTTCCTGTTTTTGCTCACCCAGAAACGCTGGTGAAAGTAAAAGAT
GCTGAAGATCAGTTGGGTGCGCGAGTGGGTTACATCGAACTGGATCTCAACAGCGGTAAGATCCTTGAGA
GTTTTCGCCCCGAAGAACGCTTTCCAATGATGAGCACTTTTAAAGTTCTGCTATGTGGCGCGGTATTATC
CCGTATTGACGCCGGGCAAGAGCAACTCGGTCGCCGCATACACTATTCTCAGAATGACTTGGTTGAGTAT
TCACCAGTCACAGAAAAGCATCTTACGGATGGCATGACAGTAAGAGAATTATGCAGTGCTGCCATAACCA
TGAGTGATAACACTGCGGCCAACTTACTTCTGACAACGATTGGAGGACCGAAGGAGCTAACCGCTTTTTT
GCACAACATGGGGGATCATGTAACTCGCCTTGATCGTTGGGAACCGGAGCTGAATGAAGCCATACCAAAC
GACGAGCGTGACACCACGATGCCTGTAGCAATGGCAACAACCTTGCGTAAACTATTAACTGGCGAACTAC
TTACTCTAGCTTCCCGGCAACAGTTGATAGACTGGATGGAGGCGGATAAAGTTGCAGGACCACTTCTGCG
CTCGGCCCTTCCGGCTGGCTGGTTTATTGCTGATAAATCTGGAGCCGGTGAGCGTGGGTCTCGCGGTATC
ATTGCAGCACTGGGGCCAGATGGTAAGCCCTCCCGTATCGTAGTTATCTACACGACGGGGAGTCAGGCAA
CTATGGATGAACGAAATAGACAGATCGCTGAGATAGGTGCCTCACTGATTAAGCATTGGTAACCGATTCT
AGGTGCATTGGCGCAGAAAAAAATGCCTGATGCGACGCTGCGCGTCTTATACTCCCACATATGCCAGATT
CAGCAACGGATACGGCTTCCCCAACTTGCCCACTTCCATACGTGTCCTCCTTACCAGAAATTTATCCTTA
AGATCCCGAATCGTTTAAACTCGACTCTGGCTCTATCGAATCTCCGTCGTTTCGAGCTTACGCGAACAGC
CGTGGCGCTCATTTGCTCGTCGGGCATCGAATCTCGTCAGCTATCGTCAGCTTACCTTTTTGGCAGCGAT
CGCGGCTCCCGACATCTTGGACCATTAGCTCCACAGGTATCTTCTTCCCTCTAGTGGTCATAACAGCAGC
TTCAGCTACCTCTCAATTCAAAAAACCCCTCAAGACCCGTTTAGAGGCCCCAAGGGGTTATGCTATCAAT
CGTTGCGTTACACACACAAAAAACCAACACACATCCATCTTCGATGGATAGCGATTTTATTATCTAACTG
CTGATCGAGTGTAGCCAGATCTAGTAATCAATTACGGGGTCATTAGTTCATAGCCCATATATGGAGTTCC
G
